>Addgene plasmid #205641 | LCAPTW | addgene full sequence | sequence record 430326 | Addgene NGS Result
TGGAAGGGCTAATTCACTCCCAAAGAAGACAAGATATCCTTGATCTGTGGATCTACCACACACAAGGCTA
CTTCCCTGATTAGCAGAACTACACACCAGGGCCAGGGGTCAGATATCCACTGACCTTTGGATGGTGCTAC
AAGCTAGTACCAGTTGAGCCAGATAAGGTAGAAGAGGCCAATAAAGGAGAGAACACCAGCTTGTTACACC
CTGTGAGCCTGCATGGGATGGATGACCCGGAGAGAGAAGTGTTAGAGTGGAGGTTTGACAGCCGCCTAGC
ATTTCATCACGTGGCCCGAGAGCTGCATCCGGAGTACTTCAAGAACTGCTGATATCGAGCTTGCTACAAG
GGACTTTCCGCTGGGGACTTTCCAGGGAGGCGTGGCCTGGGCGGGACTGGGGAGTGGCGAGCCCTCAGAT
CCTGCATATAAGCAGCTGCTTTTTGCCTGTACTGGGTCTCTCTGGTTAGACCAGATCTGAGCCTGGGAGC
TCTCTGGCTAACTAGGGAACCCACTGCTTAAGCCTCAATAAAGCTTGCCTTGAGTGCTTCAAGTAGTGTG
TGCCCGTCTGTTGTGTGACTCTGGTAACTAGAGATCCCTCAGACCCTTTTAGTCAGTGTGGAAAATCTCT
AGCAGTGGCGCCCGAACAGGGACTTGAAAGCGAAAGGGAAACCAGAGGAGCTCTCTCGACGCAGGACTCG
GCTTGCTGAAGCGCGCACGGCAAGAGGCGAGGGGCGGCGACTGGTGAGTACGCCAAAAATTTTGACTAGC
GGAGGCTAGAAGGAGAGAGATGGGTGCGAGAGCGTCAGTATTAAGCGGGGGAGAATTAGATCGCGATGGG
AAAAAATTCGGTTAAGGCCAGGGGGAAAGAAAAAATATAAATTAAAACATATAGTATGGGCAAGCAGGGA
GCTAGAACGATTCGCAGTTAATCCTGGCCTGTTAGAAACATCAGAAGGCTGTAGACAAATACTGGGACAG
CTACAACCATCCCTTCAGACAGGATCAGAAGAACTTAGATCATTATATAATACAGTAGCAACCCTCTATT
GTGTGCATCAAAGGATAGAGATAAAAGACACCAAGGAAGCTTTAGACAAGATAGAGGAAGAGCAAAACAA
AAGTAAGACCACCGCACAGCAAGCGGCCGGCCGCTGATCTTCAGACCTGGAGGAGGAGATATGAGGGACA
ATTGGAGAAGTGAATTATATAAATATAAAGTAGTAAAAATTGAACCATTAGGAGTAGCACCCACCAAGGC
AAAGAGAAGAGTGGTGCAGAGAGAAAAAAGAGCAGTGGGAATAGGAGCTTTGTTCCTTGGGTTCTTGGGA
GCAGCAGGAAGCACTATGGGCGCAGCGTCAATGACGCTGACGGTACAGGCCAGACAATTATTGTCTGGTA
TAGTGCAGCAGCAGAACAATTTGCTGAGGGCTATTGAGGCGCAACAGCATCTGTTGCAACTCACAGTCTG
GGGCATCAAGCAGCTCCAGGCAAGAATCCTGGCTGTGGAAAGATACCTAAAGGATCAACAGCTCCTGGGG
ATTTGGGGTTGCTCTGGAAAACTCATTTGCACCACTGCTGTGCCTTGGAATGCTAGTTGGAGTAATAAAT
CTCTGGAACAGATTTGGAATCACACGACCTGGATGGAGTGGGACAGAGAAATTAACAATTACACAAGCTT
AATACACTCCTTAATTGAAGAATCGCAAAACCAGCAAGAAAAGAATGAACAAGAATTATTGGAATTAGAT
AAATGGGCAAGTTTGTGGAATTGGTTTAACATAACAAATTGGCTGTGGTATATAAAATTATTCATAATGA
TAGTAGGAGGCTTGGTAGGTTTAAGAATAGTTTTTGCTGTACTTTCTATAGTGAATAGAGTTAGGCAGGG
ATATTCACCATTATCGTTTCAGACCCACCTCCCAACCCCGAGGGGACCCGACAGGCCCGAAGGAATAGAA
GAAGAAGGTGGAGAGAGAGACAGAGACAGATCCATTCGATTAGTGAACGGATCTCGACGGTATCGCCTTT
AAAAGAAAAGGGGGGATTGGGGGGTACAGTGCAGGGGAAAGAATAGTAGACATAATAGCAACAGACATAC
AAACTAAAGAATTACAAAAACAAATTACAAAAATTCAAAATTTTCGGGTTTATTACAGGGACAGCAGAGA
TCCAGTTTATCGATAAGCTTGGGAGTTCCGCGTTACATAACTTACGGTAAATGGCCCGCCTGGCTGACCG
CCCAACGACCCCCGCCCATTGACGTCAATAATGACGTATGTTCCCATAGTAACGCCAATAGGGACTTTCC
ATTGACGTCAATGGGTGGAGTATTTACGGTAAACTGCCCACTTGGCAGTACATCAAGTGTATCATATGCC
AAGTACGCCCCCTATTGACGTCAATGACGGTAAATGGCCCGCCTGGCATTATGCCCAGTACATGACCTTA
TGGGACTTTCCTACTTGGCAGTACATCTACGTATTAGTCATCGCTATTACCATGGTGATGCGGTTTTGGC
AGTACATCAATGGGCGTGGATAGCGGTTTGACTCACGGGGATTTCCAAGTCTCCACCCCATTGACGTCAA
TGGGAGTTTGTTTTGGCACCAAAATCAACGGGACTTTCCAAAATGTCGTAACAACTCCGCCCCATTGACG
CAAATGGGCGGTAGGCGTGTACGGTGGGAGGTCTATATAAGCAGAGCTCGTTTAGTGAACCGTCAGATCG
CCTGGAGACGCCATCCACGCTGTTTTGACCTCCATAGAAGACACCGACTCTACTAGAGGATCGCTAGCGC
TTCGACTAGGGATAACAGGGTAATTGTTTGAATGAGGCTTCAGTACTTTACAGAATCGTTGCCTGCACAT
CTTGGAAACACTTGCTGGGATTACTTCGACTTCTTAACCCAACAGAAGGCTCGAGAAGGTATATTGCTGT
TGACAGGATCCACATTAACAACTTTAAGTCCAGCAATTTGAGTTAAGGGTGTTGCTCTCAATGATTTCAC
TAATGGTTCAATTTTTAATTTCTTTTCTTCTGGTTCAAAATTCAAGTTTCAAGTGAAAGTGTAATATGCA
CCCATTTCTTTCAATAAATCTTCTAAATAGTCCACTAATGTTTTATTTTGTTTTTTACAAAATCAAGCAG
CCTCTGCTATCAATATAGAACCTTGTATTCCATCTTTATCTCTAGCTGAGTCATCAATTACATATCCATA
ACTTTCTTCATAAGCAAAAACAAAATTTAATCCGTTATCTTCTTCTTTAGCAATTTCTCTACCCATTCAT
TTCAATCCAGTTAAAGTTTTTACAATCTTAACTCCATATTTTTCCTGAGCGATTCTATCACCCAAATCAC
TTGTTACAAAACTTGAATATAGAGCCGGATTTTTTGGAATGCTATTTAAGCGTTTTAGATTTGATAATTT
TCAATCAATTAAAATTGGTCCTGTTTGATTTCCATCTAATCTTACAAAATGACCATCATGTTTTATTGCC
ATTCCAAATCTGTCAGCATCTGGGTCATTCATAATAATAATATCTGCATCATGTTTAATACCATATTCAA
GCGGTATTTTTCATGCAGGATCAAATTCTGGATTTGGATTTACAACATTTTTCAATGTTTCATCTTCAAA
TGCACGATCTTCACCCTCAATAACGTTATATCCTGATTCACGTAATCTTTTTGGGGTAAATTTAGTTCCT
GTTCCATTAACTGCGCTAAAAATAGGGCCCTGCCTCGGACTTCAAGGGGCTAGAATTCGAGCAATTATCT
TGTTTACTAAAACTGAATACCTTGCTATCTCTTTGATACATTTTTACAAAGCTGAATTAAAATGGTATAA
ATTAAATCACTTTTTTCAATTCTACCGGGTAGGGGAGGCGCTTTTCCCAAGGCAGTCTGGAGCATGCGCT
TTAGCAGCCCCGCTGGGCACTTGGCGCTACACAAGTGGCCTCTGGCCTCGCACACATTCCACATCCACCG
GTAGGCGCCAACCGGCTCCGTTCTTTGGTGGCCCCTTCGCGCCACCTTCTACTCCTCCCCTAGTCAGGAA
GTTCCCCCCCGCCCCGCAGCTCGCGTCGTGCAGGACGTGACAAATGGAAGTAGCACGTCTCACTAGTCTC
GTGCAGATGGACAGCACCGCTGAGCAATGGAAGCGGGTAGGCCTTTGGGGCAGCGGCCAATAGCAGCTTT
GCTCCTTCGCTTTCTGGGCTCAGAGGCTGGGAAGGGGTGGGTCCGGGGGCGGGCTCAGGGGCGGGCTCAG
GGGCGGGGCGGGCGCCCGAAGGTCCTCCGGAGGCCCGGCATTCTGCACGCTTCAAAAGCGCACGTCTGCC
GCGCTGTTCTCCTCTTCCTCATCTCCGGGCCTTTCGACCTTTAATTAACCACCATGGTGTCTAAGGGCGA
AGAGCTGATTAAGGAGAACATGCACATGAAGCTGTACATGGAGGGCACCGTGGACAACCATCACTTCAAG
TGCACATCCGAGGGCGAAGGCAAGCCCTACGAGGGCACCCAGACCATGAGAATCAAGGTGGTCGAGGGCG
GCCCTCTCCCCTTCGCCTTCGACATCCTGGCTACTAGCTTCCTCTACGGCAGCAAGACCTTCATCAACCA
CACCCAGGGCATCCCCGACTTCTTCAAGCAGTCCTTCCCTGAGGGCTTCACATGGGAGAGAGTCACCACA
TACGAAGACGGGGGCGTGCTGACCGCTACCCAGGACACCAGCCTCCAGGACGGCTGCCTCATCTACAACG
TCAAGATCAGAGGGGTGAACTTCACATCCAACGGCCCTGTGATGCAGAAGAAAACACTCGGCTGGGAGGC
GTTCACCGAGACGCTGTACCCCGCTGACGGCGGCCTGGAAGGCAGAAACGACATGGCCCTGAAGCTCGTG
GGCGGGAGCCATCTGATCGCAAACGCCAAGACCACATATAGATCCAAGAAACCCGCTAAGAACCTCAAGA
TGCCTGGCGTGTACTATGTGGACTACAGACTGGAAAGAATCAAGGAGGCCAACAACGAGACCTACGTCGA
GCAGCACGAGGTGGCAGTGGCCAGATACTGCGACCTCCCTAGCAAACTGGGGCACAAGCTAAATTAGGTT
TAAACATCAACCTCTGGATTACAAAATTTGTGAAAGATTGACTGGTATTCTTAACTATGTTGCTCCTTTT
ACGCTATGTGGATACGCTGCTTTAATGCCTTTGTATCATGCTATTGCTTCCCGTATGGCTTTCATTTTCT
CCTCCTTGTATAAATCCTGGTTGCTGTCTCTTTATGAGGAGTTGTGGCCCGTTGTCAGGCAACGTGGCGT
GGTGTGCACTGTGTTTGCTGACGCAACCCCCACTGGTTGGGGCATTGCCACCACCTGTCAGCTCCTTTCC
GGGACTTTCGCTTTCCCCCTCCCTATTGCCACGGCGGAACTCATCGCCGCCTGCCTTGCCCGCTGCTGGA
CAGGGGCTCGGCTGTTGGGCACTGACAATTCCGTGGTGTTGTCGGGGAAGCTGACGTCCTTTCCATGGCT
GCTCGCCTGTGTTGCCACCTGGATTCTGCGCGGGACGTCCTTCTGCTACGTCCCTTCGGCCCTCAATCCA
GCGGACCTTCCTTCCCGCGGCCTGCTGCCGGCTCTGCGGCCTCTTCCGCGTCTTCGCCTTCGCCCTCAGA
CGAGTCGGATCTCCCTTTGGGCCGCCTCCCCGCCTGGCCTGCAGGGGTACCTTTAAGACCAATGACTTAC
AAGGCAGCTGTAGATCTTAGCCACTTTTTAAAAGAAAAGAGGGGACTGGAAGGGCTAATTCACTCCCAAC
GAAGACAAGATATCCTTGATCTGTGGATCTACCACACACAAGGCTACTTCCCTGATTAGCAGAACTACAC
ACCAGGGCCAGGGGTCAGATATCCACTGACCTTTGGATGGTGCTACAAGCTAGTACCAGTTGAGCCAGAT
AAGGTAGAAGAGGCCAATAAAGGAGAGAACACCAGCTTGTTACACCCTGTGAGCCTGCATGGGATGGATG
ACCCGGAGAGAGAAGTGTTAGAGTGGAGGTTTGACAGCCGCCTAGCATTTCATCACGTGGCCCGAGAGCT
GCATCCGGAGTACTTCAAGAACTGCTGATATCGAGCTTGCTACAAGGGACTTTCCGCTGGGGACTTTCCA
GGGAGGCGTGGCCTGGGCGGGACTGGGGAGTGGCGAGCCCTCAGATCCTGCATATAAGCAGCTGCTTTTT
GCCTGTACTGGGTCTCTCTGGTTAGACCAGATCTGAGCCTGGGAGCTCTCTGGCTAACTAGGGAACCCAC
TGCTTAAGCCTCAATAAAGCTTGCCTTGAGTGCTTCAAGTAGTGTGTGCCCGTCTGTTGTGTGACTCTGG
TAACTAGAGATCCCTCAGACCCTTTTAGTCAGTGTGGAAAATCTCTAGCAGTAGTAGTTCATGTCATCTT
ATTATTCAGTATTTATAACTTGCAAAGAAATGAATATCAGAGAGTGAGAGGCCTTGACATTGCTAGCGTT
TTACCGTCGACCTCTAGCTAGAGCTTGGCGTAATCATGGTCATAGCTGTTTCCTGTGTGAAATTGTTATC
CGCTCACAATTCCACACAACATACGAGCCGGAAGCATAAAGTGTAAAGCCTGGGGTGCCTAATGAGTGAG
CTAACTCACATTAATTGCGTTGCGCTCACTGCCCGCTTTCCAGTCGGGAAACCTGTCGTGCCAGCTGCAT
TAATGAATCGGCCAACGCGCGGGGAGAGGCGGTTTGCGTATTGGGCGCTCTTCCGCTTCCTCGCTCACTG
ACTCGCTGCGCTCGGTCGTTCGGCTGCGGCGAGCGGTATCAGCTCACTCAAAGGCGGTAATACGGTTATC
CACAGAATCAGGGGATAACGCAGGAAAGAACATGTGAGCAAAAGGCCAGCAAAAGGCCAGGAACCGTAAA
AAGGCCGCGTTGCTGGCGTTTTTCCATAGGCTCCGCCCCCCTGACGAGCATCACAAAAATCGACGCTCAA
GTCAGAGGTGGCGAAACCCGACAGGACTATAAAGATACCAGGCGTTTCCCCCTGGAAGCTCCCTCGTGCG
CTCTCCTGTTCCGACCCTGCCGCTTACCGGATACCTGTCCGCCTTTCTCCCTTCGGGAAGCGTGGCGCTT
TCTCATAGCTCACGCTGTAGGTATCTCAGTTCGGTGTAGGTCGTTCGCTCCAAGCTGGGCTGTGTGCACG
AACCCCCCGTTCAGCCCGACCGCTGCGCCTTATCCGGTAACTATCGTCTTGAGTCCAACCCGGTAAGACA
CGACTTATCGCCACTGGCAGCAGCCACTGGTAACAGGATTAGCAGAGCGAGGTATGTAGGCGGTGCTACA
GAGTTCTTGAAGTGGTGGCCTAACTACGGCTACACTAGAAGAACAGTATTTGGTATCTGCGCTCTGCTGA
AGCCAGTTACCTTCGGAAAAAGAGTTGGTAGCTCTTGATCCGGCAAACAAACCACCGCTGGTAGCGGTGG
TTTTTTTGTTTGCAAGCAGCAGATTACGCGCAGAAAAAAAGGATCTCAAGAAGATCCTTTGATCTTTTCT
ACGGGGTCTGACGCTCAGTGGAACGAAAACTCACGTTAAGGGATTTTGGTCATGAGATTATCAAAAAGGA
TCTTCACCTAGATCCTTTTAAATTAAAAATGAAGTTTTAAATCAATCTAAAGTATATATGAGTAAACTTG
GTCTGACAGTTACCAATGCTTAATCAGTGAGGCACCTATCTCAGCGATCTGTCTATTTCGTTCATCCATA
GTTGCCTGACTCCCCGTCGTGTAGATAACTACGATACGGGAGGGCTTACCATCTGGCCCCAGTGCTGCAA
TGATACCGCGAGACCCACGCTCACCGGCTCCAGATTTATCAGCAATAAACCAGCCAGCCGGAAGGGCCGA
GCGCAGAAGTGGTCCTGCAACTTTATCCGCCTCCATCCAGTCTATTAATTGTTGCCGGGAAGCTAGAGTA
AGTAGTTCGCCAGTTAATAGTTTGCGCAACGTTGTTGCCATTGCTACAGGCATCGTGGTGTCACGCTCGT
CGTTTGGTATGGCTTCATTCAGCTCCGGTTCCCAACGATCAAGGCGAGTTACATGATCCCCCATGTTGTG
CAAAAAAGCGGTTAGCTCCTTCGGTCCTCCGATCGTTGTCAGAAGTAAGTTGGCCGCAGTGTTATCACTC
ATGGTTATGGCAGCACTGCATAATTCTCTTACTGTCATGCCATCCGTAAGATGCTTTTCTGTGACTGGTG
AGTACTCAACCAAGTCATTCTGAGAATAGTGTATGCGGCGACCGAGTTGCTCTTGCCCGGCGTCAATACG
GGATAATACCGCGCCACATAGCAGAACTTTAAAAGTGCTCATCATTGGAAAACGTTCTTCGGGGCGAAAA
CTCTCAAGGATCTTACCGCTGTTGAGATCCAGTTCGATGTAACCCACTCGTGCACCCAACTGATCTTCAG
CATCTTTTACTTTCACCAGCGTTTCTGGGTGAGCAAAAACAGGAAGGCAAAATGCCGCAAAAAAGGGAAT
AAGGGCGACACGGAAATGTTGAATACTCATACTCTTCCTTTTTCAATATTATTGAAGCATTTATCAGGGT
TATTGTCTCATGAGCGGATACATATTTGAATGTATTTAGAAAAATAAACAAATAGGGGTTCCGCGCACAT
TTCCCCGAAAAGTGCCACCTGACGTCGACGGATCGGGAGATCAACTTGTTTATTGCAGCTTATAATGGTT
ACAAATAAAGCAATAGCATCACAAATTTCACAAATAAAGCATTTTTTTCACTGCATTCTAGTTGTGGTTT
GTCCAAACTCATCAATGTATCTTATCATGTCTGGATCAACTGGATAACTCAAGCTAACCAAAATCATCCC
AAACTTCCCACCCCATACCCTATTACCACTGCCAATTACCTGTGGTTTCATTTACTCTAAACCTGTGATT
CCTCTGAATTATTTTCATTTTAAAGAAATTGTATTTGTTAAATATGTACTACAAACTTAGTAGT
Features (pLannotate 1.2.2; 23 found; start..end, strand, type, name):
    377..634     +  LTR            5' LTR (truncated): truncated 5' long terminal repeat (LTR) from HIV-1
    681..806     +  misc_feature   HIV-1 Ψ: packaging signal of human immunodeficiency virus type 1
    790..1128    +  CDS            HIV-1 gag (fragment): gag protein from human immunodeficiency virus 1; gag
   1303..1536    +  misc_feature   RRE: The Rev response element (RRE) of HIV-1 allows for Rev-dependent mRNA export from the nucleus to the cytoplasm.
   1913..2013    +  CDS            Rev (fragment): human immunodeficiency virus 1 (HIV-1) Rev protein; rev; enhances nuclear export of unspliced and incompletely spliced viral mRNAs
   2028..2143    +  misc_feature   cPPT/CTS: central polypurine tract and central termination sequence of HIV-1 (lacking the first T)
   2201..2504    +  enhancer       CMV enhancer: human cytomegalovirus immediate early enhancer
   2505..2708    +  promoter       CMV promoter: human cytomegalovirus (CMV) immediate early promoter
   3740..3863    +  ncRNA          3' miR-30a: sequence downstream of the 71-nt precursor of the human miR-30a microRNA (Zeng et al., 2002) miRNA
   3877..4376    +  promoter       PGK promoter: mouse phosphoglycerate kinase 1 promoter
   4394..5104    +  CDS            mTagBFP2: mTagBFP2 is a basic (constitutively fluorescent) blue fluorescent protein published in 2011, derived from Entacmaea quadricolor. It is reported to be a very rapidly-maturing monomer with very low acid sensitivity.
   5116..5703    +  misc_feature   WPRE: woodchuck hepatitis virus posttranscriptional regulatory element
   5717..6115    +  CDS            nef (fragment): NEF_HV1BR - Experimental evidence at protein level: Swiss-Prot protein existence level 1. Extracellular Nef protein targets CD4(+) T-lymphocytes for apoptosis by interacting with CXCR4 surface receptors (PubMed:14990729). From Human immunodeficiency virus type 1 group M subtype B (isolate BRU/LAI) (HIV-1).
   6163..6420    +  LTR            5' LTR (truncated): truncated 5' long terminal repeat (LTR) from HIV-1
   6573..6589    -  protein_bind   lac operator: The lac repressor binds to the lac operator to inhibit transcription in E. coli. This inhibition can be relieved by adding lactose or isopropyl-β-D-thiogalactopyranoside (IPTG). lac repressor encoded by lacI
   6597..6627    -  promoter       lac promoter: promoter for the E. coli lac operon
   6642..6663    -  protein_bind   CAP binding site: CAP binding activates transcription in the presence of cAMP. E. coli catabolite activator protein
   6676..6768    -  CDS            lacI (fragment): lac repressor; lacI; The lac repressor binds to the lac operator to inhibit transcription in E. coli. This inhibition can be relieved by adding lactose or isopropyl-β-D-thiogalactopyranoside (IPTG).
   6951..7539    -  rep_origin     ori: high-copy-number ColE1/pMB1/pBR322/pUC origin of replication
   7710..8570    -  CDS            AmpR: β-lactamase; bla; confers resistance to ampicillin, carbenicillin, and related antibiotics
   8571..8675    -  promoter       AmpR promoter: bla
   8723..8857    +  polyA_signal   SV40 poly(A) signal: SV40 polyadenylation signal
   9024..329     +  CDS            nef (fragment) (across the origin): NEF_HV1BR - Experimental evidence at protein level: Swiss-Prot protein existence level 1. Extracellular Nef protein targets CD4(+) T-lymphocytes for apoptosis by interacting with CXCR4 surface receptors (PubMed:14990729). From Human immunodeficiency virus type 1 group M subtype B (isolate BRU/LAI) (HIV-1).
