[The description below was written by a language model from this plasmid's Addgene catalogue record and pLannotate feature annotations shown in this document.]
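Description:
LCAPTW is a lentiviral shRNAmir backbone built on pLVX-Puro and intended for RNA interference experiments in which transduced cells are marked by blue fluorescence. It is propagated in E. coli through a high-copy ColE1/pUC-type origin and selected with ampicillin via the β-lactamase gene. Remnants of a lac promoter/operator region and an SV40 polyadenylation signal sit in the bacterial backbone. The 9,024-nt sequence carries the usual HIV-1-derived transfer vector elements. These are the flanking LTRs (both annotated by the software as truncated 5′ LTRs, with adjacent nef fragments), the Ψ packaging signal with a gag fragment, the Rev response element for Rev-dependent nuclear export of the genomic RNA, and the cPPT/CTS, which aids nuclear import of the reverse-transcribed genome.

The payload consists of two expression units in the same orientation. The human CMV enhancer/promoter drives the synthetic miR-AB insert, a microRNA-based shRNA scaffold. The feature table annotates only the 3′ miR-30a flanking sequence at the end of this cassette, leaving about one kilobase downstream of the CMV promoter unannotated, so the record does not say what else lies in that interval or where hairpins are inserted. Immediately downstream, the mouse PGK promoter drives mTagBFP2, a fast-maturing monomeric blue fluorescent protein. It is followed by a WPRE, which enhances transcript stability and expression. No puromycin resistance gene is annotated, despite the parental backbone's name, so mTagBFP2 appears to occupy that position. The associated publication describes a toolkit for multicolour-barcoded multiplex RNAi at the single-cell level, in which this construct supplies the blue reporter for identifying cells that carry a given knockdown cassette.
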