Addgene plasmid #205641: LCAPTW
Purpose: shRNAmir backbone for RNA interference, with mTagBFP2 reporter
Depositing lab: Dapeng Wang. Depositing organization: Shandong Medical and Pharmaceutical University. Publication: miR-AB, a miRNA-based shRNA viral toolkit for multicolor-barcoded multiplex RNAi at a single-cell level. Wang D, Xiu J, Zhao J, Luo J. EMBO Rep. 2022 Apr 5;23(4):e53691. doi: 10.15252/embr.202153691. Epub 2022 Feb 24. PubMed 35201651.
Backbone
  Vector backbone: pLVX-Puro
  Backbone manufacturer: Clontech
  Vector type: Lentiviral
Growth in bacteria
  Bacterial resistance: Ampicillin, 100 μg/mL
  Growth temperature: 37°C
  Growth strain: NEB Stable
  Copy number: High Copy
Gene/Insert
  Gene/Insert name: miR-AB
  Species: Synthetic
  Promoter: hCMV
  Cloning method: Restriction Enzyme; 5′ cloning site BamHI (unknown if destroyed); 3′ cloning site ApaI (unknown if destroyed)
  Sequencing primers: 3′ PGK Reverse: GCCAGAGGCCACTTGTGTAG
Terms and licenses: Academic/Nonprofit Terms; Industry Terms: Not Available to Industry
How to cite: LCAPTW was a gift from Dapeng Wang (Addgene plasmid # 205641 ; http://n2t.net/addgene:205641 ; RRID:Addgene_205641)
